>Addgene plasmid #53450 | pEGFP-C1+SKL | addgene partial sequence | sequence record 93120 | SV40pA-R 5'-GAAATTTGTGATGCTATTGC-3'
TTATAAGCTGCAATAAACAAGTTAACAACAACAATTGCATTCATTTTATGTTTCAGGTTCAGGGGGAGGT
GTGGGAGGTTTTTTAAAGCAAGTAAAACCTCTACAAATGTGGTATGGCTGATTATGATCAGTTATCTAGA
TCCGGTGGATCCTTATAACTTGGACCTAGAATTCGAAGCTTGAGCTCGAGATCTGAGTCCGGACTTGTAC
AGCTCGTCCATGCCGAGAGTGATCCCGGCGGCGGTCACGAACTCCAGCAGGACCATGTGATCGCGCTTCT
CGTTGGGGTCTTTGCTCAGGGCGGACTGGGTGCTCAGGTAGTGGTTGTCGGGCAGCAGCACGGGGCCGTC
GCCGATGGGGGTGTTCTGCTGGTAGTGGTCGGCGAGCTGCACGCTGCCGTCCTCGATGTTGTGGCGGATC
TTGAAGTTCACCTTGATGCCGTTCTTCTGCTTGTCGGCCATGATATAGACGTTGTGGCTGTTGTAGTTGT
ACTCCAGCTTGTGCCCCAGGATGTTGCCGTCCTCCTTGAAGTCGATGCCCTTCAGCTCGATGCGGTTCAC
CAGGGTGTCGCCCTCGAACTTCACCTCGGCGCGGGTCTTGTAGTTGCCGTCGTCCTTGAAGAAGATGGTG
CGCTCCTGGACGTAGCCTTCGGGCATGGCGGACTTGAAGAAGTCGTGCTGCTTCATGTGGTCGGGGTAGC
GGCTGAAGCACTGCACGCCGTAGGTCAGGGTGGTCACGAGGGTGGGCCAGGGCACGGGCAGCTTGCCGGT
GGTGCAGATGAACTTCAGGGTCAGCTTGCCGTAGGTGGCATCGCCCTCGCCCTCGCCGGACACGCTGAAC
TTGTGGCCGTTTACGTCGCCGTCCAGCTCGACCAGGATGGGCACCACCCCGGTGAACAGCTCCTCGCCCT
TGCTCACCATGGTGGCGACCGGTAGCGCTAGCGGATCTGACGGTTCACTAAACCAGCTCTGCTTATATAG
ACCTCCCACCGTACACGCCTACCGCCCATTTGCGTCAATGGGGCGGAGTTGTTACGACATTTTGGAAAGT
CCCGTTGATTTTGGTGCCAAAACAAACTCCCATTGACGTCAATGGGGTGGAGACTTGGAAATCCCCGTGA
GTCAAACCGCTATCCACGCCCATTGATGTACTGCCAAAACCGCATCACCATGGTAATAGCGAT
