[The description below was written by a language model from this plasmid's Addgene catalogue record.]
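Description:
pEGFP-C1+SKL is a mammalian expression plasmid built on the commercial pEGFP-C1 backbone (about 4.7 kb before insertion). It produces enhanced GFP carrying a peroxisomal targeting signal at its C terminus. The insert is a synthetic 9 bp sequence encoding serine-lysine-leucine (SKL), cloned between the EcoRI and BamHI sites of the multiple cloning site downstream of the EGFP coding region, with both sites retained. Because pEGFP-C1 is designed for fusions to the C-terminal end of EGFP, the tripeptide ends up at the extreme C terminus of the fluorescent protein. There it can act as a canonical type 1 peroxisomal targeting signal (PTS1), which the peroxisomal import machinery recognises to deliver the protein into the peroxisome matrix.

Expression is driven by the CMV promoter, giving strong constitutive transcription in most mammalian cell lines. The listed SV40pA sequencing primer implies an SV40 polyadenylation signal downstream. The plasmid is propagated in E. coli under kanamycin selection, and it confers neomycin resistance in mammalian cells, so stable transfectants can be selected with G418. The record gives the copy number as unknown and includes no feature table, so origins of replication and other backbone elements are not itemised.

The construct serves as a live-cell fluorescent marker of peroxisomes, which appear as GFP-positive puncta. The associated publication concerns high-content, image-based screening for compounds that induce peroxisome proliferation, which fits use of this reporter to visualise and quantify peroxisome number and distribution.
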