Addgene plasmid #53450: pEGFP-C1+SKL
Purpose: expresses GFP targeted for localization in peroxisomes
Depositing lab: Jay Brenman. Depositing organization: University of North Carolina at Chapel Hill. Publication: High content screening for non-classical peroxisome proliferators. Sexton JZ, He Q, Forsberg LJ, Brenman JE. Int J High Throughput Screen. 2010 Jul;2010(1):127-140. 10.2147/IJHTS.S10547 PubMed 21132080.
Backbone
  Vector backbone: pEGFP-C1
  Backbone manufacturer: Clontech
  Backbone size w/o insert (bp): 4700
  Vector type: Mammalian Expression
  Selectable markers: Neomycin (select with G418)
Growth in bacteria
  Bacterial resistance: Kanamycin, 50 μg/mL
  Growth temperature: 37°C
  Growth strain: DH5alpha
  Copy number: Unknown
Gene/Insert
  Gene/Insert name: SKL amino acids (alt name: GFP-SKL)
  Species: Synthetic
  Insert size (bp): 9
  Promoter: CMV
  Tag / fusion protein: SKL (C terminal on insert)
  Cloning method: Restriction Enzyme; 5′ cloning site EcoRI (not destroyed); 3′ cloning site BamHI (not destroyed)
  Sequencing primers: 5′ CMV-F; 3′ SV40pA-R
Terms and licenses: Academic/Nonprofit Terms; Industry Terms: Not Available to Industry
How to cite: pEGFP-C1+SKL was a gift from Jay Brenman (Addgene plasmid # 53450 ; http://n2t.net/addgene:53450 ; RRID:Addgene_53450)
